Addgene plasmid #50310: pICSL50010
Depositing lab: Nicola Patron. Depositing organization: Sainsbury Laboratory, Norwich. Publication: A golden gate modular cloning toolbox for plants. Engler C, Youles M, Gruetzner R, Ehnert TM, Werner S, Jones JD, Patron NJ, Marillonnet S. ACS Synth Biol. 2014 Nov 21;3(11):839-43. doi: 10.1021/sb4001504. Epub 2014 Feb 20. PubMed 24933124.
Backbone
  Vector backbone: PAGM1301
  Vector type: plant expression
Growth in bacteria
  Bacterial resistance: Spectinomycin, 50 μg/mL
  Growth temperature: 37°C
  Growth strain: DH5alpha
  Copy number: High Copy
Gene/Insert
  Gene/Insert name: C terminal Myc tag (4x Myc)
  Mutation: BsaI/BbsI sites removed by point-mutation
  Cloning method: Restriction Enzyme; 5′ cloning site BpiI (destroyed during cloning); 3′ cloning site BpiI (destroyed during cloning)
Terms and licenses: Academic/Nonprofit Terms; Industry Terms: Not Available to Industry
Depositor comments: insert can be released with BsaI
How to cite: pICSL50010 was a gift from Nicola Patron (Addgene plasmid # 50310 ; http://n2t.net/addgene:50310 ; RRID:Addgene_50310)
