[The description below was written by a language model from this plasmid's Addgene catalogue record and pLannotate feature annotations shown in this document.]
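Description:
pICSL50010 is a small (about 2.4 kb) Golden Gate Modular Cloning (MoClo) part plasmid from a plant synthetic biology toolbox. It carries a C-terminal epitope tag module made up of four tandem Myc repeats. It is built in the PAGM1301 backbone and is catalogued as a plant expression vector, but the feature table shows no plant promoter, terminator or T-DNA elements. It therefore acts as a donor of a standardised part rather than as an expression construct in its own right. The plasmid is propagated in E. coli at high copy from a ColE1/pUC-type origin. Selection is with spectinomycin through the aadA aminoglycoside adenylyltransferase gene, which also confers streptomycin resistance.

The tag was inserted using BpiI sites that were destroyed during cloning. Internal BsaI and BbsI recognition sites were removed by point mutation, so the part is compatible with Type IIS assembly. According to the depositor, the insert can be released with BsaI. This allows it to be joined in a one-pot reaction with promoter, coding sequence and terminator modules, giving a transcription unit whose protein product carries a C-terminal 4xMyc tag for detection or immunoprecipitation.

The automated annotation recognises only a short stretch of the insert, which it labels as a fragment of a 13xMyc array. The other short hits are fragments of a gentamicin acetyltransferase, an integron integrase and lacI. The first two, along with an AmpR promoter, flank the resistance cassette and are probably remnants of its origin rather than functional genes.
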