Features (pLannotate 1.2.2; 7 found; start..end, strand, type, name):
     88..144     +  CDS            GmR (fragment): gentamycin acetyltransferase; aacC1; confers resistance to gentamycin
    151..939     +  CDS            aadA: S3AD_ECOLX - Experimental evidence at protein level: Swiss-Prot protein existence level 1. Mediates bacterial resistance to the antibiotics streptomycin and spectinomycin. From Escherichia coli.
   1113..1701    +  rep_origin     ori: high-copy-number ColE1/pMB1/pBR322/pUC origin of replication
   1884..1933    +  CDS            lacI (fragment): lac repressor; lacI; The lac repressor binds to the lac operator to inhibit transcription in E. coli. This inhibition can be relieved by adding lactose or isopropyl-β-D-thiogalactopyranoside (IPTG).
   1951..1973    +  CDS            13xMyc (fragment): 13 tandem Myc epitope tags
   2196..2300    +  promoter       AmpR promoter: bla
   2291..2371    -  CDS            int (fragment): INT2_ECOLX - Protein inferred from homology: Swiss-Prot protein existence level 3. Putative integrase believed to be involved in the insertion of antibiotic resistance genes into plasmids and transposons. From Escherichia coli.
>Addgene plasmid #50310 | pICSL50010 | addgene full sequence | sequence record 498592 | Addgene NGS Result
GGCTTGTTATGACTGTTTTTTTTTGGGGTACAGTCTATGCCTCGGGCATCCAAGCAGCAAGCGCGTTACG
CCGTGGGTCGATGTTTGATGTTATGGAGCAGCAACGATGTTACGCAGCAGGGCAGTCGCCCTAAAACAAA
GTTAAACATCATGAGGGAAGCGGTGATCGCCGAAGTATCGACTCAACTATCAGAGGTAGTTGGCGTCATC
GAGCGCCATCTCGAACCGACGTTGCTGGCCGTACATTTGTACGGCTCCGCAGTGGATGGCGGCCTGAAGC
CACACAGCGATATTGATTTGCTGGTTACGGTGACCGTAAGGCTTGATGAAACAACGCGGCGAGCTTTGAT
CAACGACCTTTTGGAAACTTCGGCTTCCCCTGGAGAGAGCGAGATTCTCCGCGCTGTAGAAGTCACCATT
GTTGTGCACGACGACATCATTCCGTGGCGTTATCCAGCTAAGCGCGAACTGCAATTTGGAGAATGGCAGC
GCAATGACATTCTTGCAGGTATCTTCGAGCCAGCCACGATCGACATTGATCTGGCTATCTTGCTGACAAA
AGCAAGAGAACATAGCGTTGCCTTGGTAGGTCCAGCGGCGGAGGAACTCTTTGATCCGGTTCCTGAACAG
GATCTATTTGAGGCGCTAAATGAAACCTTAACGCTATGGAACTCGCCGCCCGACTGGGCTGGCGATGAGC
GAAATGTAGTGCTTACGTTGTCCCGCATTTGGTACAGCGCAGTAACCGGCAAAATCGCGCCGAAGGATGT
CGCTGCCGACTGGGCAATGGAGCGCCTGCCGGCCCAGTATCAGCCCGTCATACTTGAAGCTAGACAGGCT
TATCTTGGACAAGAAGAAGATCGCTTGGCCTCGCGCGCAGATCAGTTGGAAGAATTTGTCCATTACGTAA
AAGGCGAGATCACCAAGGTAGTCGGCAAATAACTGTCAGACCAAGTTTACTCATATATACTTTAGATTGA
TTTAAAACTTCATTTTTAATTTAAAAGGATCTAGGTGAAGATCCTTTTTGATAATCTCATGACCAAAATC
CCTTAACGTGAGTTTTCGTTCCACTGAGCGTCAGACCCCGTAGAAAAGATCAAAGGATCTTCTTGAGATC
CTTTTTTTCTGCGCGTAATCTGCTGCTTGCAAACAAAAAAACCACCGCTACCAGCGGTGGTTTGTTTGCC
GGATCAAGAGCTACCAACTCTTTTTCCGAAGGTAACTGGCTTCAGCAGAGCGCAGATACCAAATACTGTT
CTTCTAGTGTAGCCGTAGTTAGGCCACCACTTCAAGAACTCTGTAGCACCGCCTACATACCTCGCTCTGC
TAATCCTGTTACCAGTGGCTGCTGCCAGTGGCGATAAGTCGTGTCTTACCGGGTTGGACTCAAGACGATA
GTTACCGGATAAGGCGCAGCGGTCGGGCTGAACGGGGGGTTCGTGCACACAGCCCAGCTTGGAGCGAACG
ACCTACACCGAACTGAGATACCTACAGCGTGAGCTATGAGAAAGCGCCACGCTTCCCGAAGGGAGAAAGG
CGGACAGGTATCCGGTAAGCGGCAGGGTCGGAACAGGAGAGCGCACGAGGGAGCTTCCAGGGGGAAACGC
CTGGTATCTTTATAGTCCTGTCGGGTTTCGCCACCTCTGACTTGAGCGTCGATTTTTGTGATGCTCGTCA
GGGGGGCGGAGCCTATGGAAAAACGCCAGCAACGCGGCCTTTTTACGGTTCCTGGCCTTTTGCTGGCCTT
TTGCTCACATGTTCTTTCCTGCGTTATCCCCTGATTCTGTGGATAACCGTATTACCGCCTTTGAGTGAGC
TGATACCGCTCGCCGCAGCCGAACGACCGAGCGCAGCGAGTCAGTGAGCGAGGAAGCGGAAGAGCGCCCA
ATACGCAAACCGCCTCTCCCCGCGCGTTGGCCGATTCATTAATCACTGTGGTCTCATTCGGAACAAAAGT
TGATCTCTGAAGAGGACCTTGAGCAGAAATTGATCTCTGAGGAAGATCTTGAGCAGAAGCTTATCTCAGA
GGAGGATTTGGAGCAAAAACTTATTTCTGAAGAGGACCTTTGAGCTTTGAGACCACGTGGCTCTTCAGTG
GACGAAAGGGCCTCGTGATACGCCTATTTTTATAGGTTAATGTCATGATAATAATGGTTTCTTAGACGTC
AGGTGGCACTTTTCGGGGAAATGTGCGCGGAACCCCTATTTGTTTATTTTTCTAAATACATTCAAATATG
TATCCGCTCATGAGACAATAACCCTGATAAATGCTTCAATAATATTGAAAAAGGAAGAGTATGCGCTCAC
GCAACTGGTCCAGAACCTTGACCGAACGCAGCGGTGGTAACGGCGCAGTGGCGGTTTTCAT
