>Addgene plasmid #50310 | pICSL50010 | addgene partial sequence | sequence record 76432 | pBR322ori-F 5'-GGGAAACGCCTGGTATCTTT-3'
ATTTTTGTGATGCTCGTCAGGGGGGCGGAGCCTATGGAAAAACGCCAGCAACGCGGCCTTTTTACGGTTC
CTGGCCTTTTGCTGGCCTTTTGCTCACATGTTCTTTCCTGCGTTATCCCCTGATTCTGTGGATAACCGTA
TTACCGCCTTTGAGTGAGCTGATACCGCTCGCCGCAGCCGAACGACCGAGCGCAGCGAGTCAGTGAGCGA
GGAAGCGGAAGAGCGCCCAATACGCAAACCGCCTCTCCCCGCGCGTTGGCCGATTCATTAATCACTGTGG
TCTCATTCGGAACAAAAGTTGATCTCTGAAGAGGACCTTGAGCAGAAATTGATCTCTGAGGAAGATCTTG
AGCAGAAGCTTATCTCAGAGGAGGATTTGGAGCAAAAACTTATTTCTGAAGAGGACCTTTGAGCTTTGAG
ACCACGTGGCTCTTCAGTGGACGAAAGGGCCTCGTGATACGCCTATTTTTATAGGTTAATGTCATGATAA
TAATGGTTTCTTAGACGTCAGGTGGCACTTTTCGGGGAAATGTGCGCGGAACCCCTATTTGTTTATTTTT
CTAAATACATTCAAATATGTATCCGCTCATGAGACAATAACCCTGATAAATGCTTCAATAATATTGAAAA
AGGAAGAGTATGCGCTCACGCAACTGGTCCAGAACCTTGACCGAACGCAGCGGTGGTAACGGCGCAGTGG
CGGTTTTCATGGCTTGTTATGACTGTTTTTTTTTGGGGTACAGTCTATGCCTCGGGCATCCAAGCAGCAA
GCGCGTTACGCCGTGGGTCGATGTTTGATGTTATGGAGCAGCAACGATGTTACGCAGCAGGGCAGTCGCC
CTAAAACAAAGTTAAACATCATGA
